Addgene plasmid #46635: AB.pCCL.sin.cPPT.U6.miR-761-Decoy.hPGK.GFP.WPRE
Depositing lab: Brian Brown. Depositing organization: Icahn School of Medicine at Mount Sinai. Publication: High-throughput assessment of microRNA activity and function using microRNA sensor and decoy libraries. Mullokandov G, Baccarini A, Ruzo A, Jayaprakash AD, Tung N, Israelow B, Evans MJ, Sachidanandam R, Brown BD. Nat Methods. 2012 Jul 1;9(8):840-6. doi: 10.1038/nmeth.2078. PubMed 22751203.
Backbone
  Vector backbone: AB.pCCLsin.PPT.U6.hPGK.GFP.wpre
  Backbone size w/o insert (bp): 8233
  Vector type: Lentiviral
  Selectable markers: eGFP
Growth in bacteria
  Bacterial resistance: Ampicillin, 100 μg/mL
  Growth temperature: 37°C
  Growth strain: Stbl3
  Copy number: High Copy
Gene/Insert
  Cloning method: Restriction Enzyme; 5′ cloning site BsmBI (destroyed during cloning); 3′ cloning site BsmBI (destroyed during cloning)
  Sequencing primers: 5′ CATAATAGCAACAGACATAC; 3′ pBluescriptSK_primer
Terms and licenses: Academic/Nonprofit Terms; Industry Terms: Not Available to Industry
Depositor comments: Depositor Website: http://www.mountsinai.org/profiles/brian-d-brown/ Please cite Mullokandov, Baccarini, Ruzo et al. Nature Methods 2013.
How to cite: AB.pCCL.sin.cPPT.U6.miR-761-Decoy.hPGK.GFP.WPRE was a gift from Brian Brown (Addgene plasmid # 46635 ; http://n2t.net/addgene:46635 ; RRID:Addgene_46635)
