[The description below was written by a language model from this plasmid's Addgene catalogue record.]
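Description:
AB.pCCL.sin.cPPT.U6.miR-761-Decoy.hPGK.GFP.WPRE is a lentiviral transfer plasmid built on the pCCL self-inactivating (sin) backbone, whose recorded size without insert is 8233 bp. It is a high-copy plasmid propagated in bacteria under ampicillin selection, in a recombination-deficient strain of the kind usually chosen to keep lentiviral long terminal repeats stable. There is no drug selection marker for mammalian cells; transduced cells are identified by eGFP fluorescence instead.

As the name indicates, the vector carries two expression units. A U6 promoter, which is transcribed by RNA polymerase III, drives a miR-761 decoy. This is a short transcript meant to present target sites for microRNA-761, so that it sequesters the miRNA and reduces its activity on endogenous targets. The decoy was inserted between two BsmBI sites that were destroyed during cloning, but the record does not state its exact design, such as the number or arrangement of binding sites. Downstream, the human PGK promoter drives GFP as an independent marker of transduction. The central polypurine tract (cPPT) improves nuclear import of the viral genome, and the WPRE enhances expression of the transcript post-transcriptionally. The sin design inactivates the LTR promoter after integration, leaving the internal promoters to control expression.

The associated publication concerns high-throughput assessment of microRNA activity and function using sensor and decoy libraries, so this construct is apparently one member of a decoy collection for stable loss-of-function studies of individual miRNAs. No feature table was provided, so element positions and the plasmid's replication origin cannot be confirmed.
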