>Addgene plasmid #46635 | AB.pCCL.sin.cPPT.U6.miR-761-Decoy.hPGK.GFP.WPRE | depositor partial sequence | sequence record 65973 | miR-761 Decoy
CATCAACTGTGTCAGTTTGTCCCTGCTGCCAAGTATTCTGGTCACAGAATACAACTGTGTCAGTTTGTCC
CTGCTGCCAAG
