>Addgene plasmid #46635 | AB.pCCL.sin.cPPT.U6.miR-761-Decoy.hPGK.GFP.WPRE | depositor partial sequence | sequence record 65974 | empty backbone
AATGCTTCAATAATATTGAAAAAGGAAGAGTATGAGTATTCAACATTTCCGTGTCGCCCTTATTCCCTTT
TTTGCGGCATTTTGCCTTCCTGTTTTTGCTCACCCAGAAACGCTGGTGAAAGTAAAAGATGCTGAAGATC
AGTTGGGTGCACGAGTGGGTTACATCGAACTGGATCTCAACAGCGGTAAGATCCTTGAGAGTTTTCGCCC
CGAAGAACGTTTTCCAATGATGAGCACTTTTAAAGTTCTGCTATGTGGCGCGGTATTATCCCGTATTGAC
GCCGGGCAAGAGCAACTCGGTCGCCGCATACACTATTCTCAGAATGACTTGGTTGAGTACTCACCAGTCA
CAGAAAAGCATCTTACGGATGGCATGACAGTAAGAGAATTATGCAGTGCTGCCATAACCATGAGTGATAA
CACTGCGGCCAACTTACTTCTGACAACGATCGGAGGACCGAAGGAGCTAACCGCTTTTTTGCACAACATG
GGGGATCATGTAACTCGCCTTGATCGTTGGGAACCGGAGCTGAATGAAGCCATACCAAACGACGAGCGTG
ACACCACGATGCCTGTAGCAATGGCAACAACGTTGCGCAAACTATTAACTGGCGAACTACTTACTCTAGC
TTCCCGGCAACAATTAATAGACTGGATGGAGGCGGATAAAGTTGCAGGACCACTTCTGCGCTCGGCCCTT
CCGGCTGGCTGGTTTATTGCTGATAAATCTGGAGCCGGTGAGCGTGGGTCTCGCGGTATCATTGCAGCAC
TGGGGCCAGATGGTAAGCCCTCCCGTATCGTAGTTATCTACACGACGGGGAGTCAGGCAACTATGGATGA
ACGAAATAGACAGATCGCTGAGATAGGTGCCTCACTGATTAAGCATTGGTAACTGTCAGACCAAGTTTAC
TCATATATACTTTAGATTGATTTAAAACTTCATTTTTAATTTAAAAGGATCTAGGTGAAGATCCTTTTTG
ATAATCTCATGACCAAAATCCCTTAACGTGAGTTTTCGTTCCACTGAGCGTCAGACCCCGTAGAAAAGAT
CAAAGGATCTTCTTGAGATCCTTTTTTTCTGCGCGTAATCTGCTGCTTGCAAACAAAAAAACCACCGCTA
CCAGCGGTGGTTTGTTTGCCGGATCAAGAGCTACCAACTCTTTTTCCGAAGGTAACTGGCTTCAGCAGAG
CGCAGATACCAAATACTGTCCTTCTAGTGTAGCCGTAGTTAGGCCACCACTTCAAGAACTCTGTAGCACC
GCCTACATACCTCGCTCTGCTAATCCTGTTACCAGTGGCTGCTGCCAGTGGCGATAAGTCGTGTCTTACC
GGGTTGGACTCAAGACGATAGTTACCGGATAAGGCGCAGCGGTCGGGCTGAACGGGGGGTTCGTGCACAC
AGCCCAGCTTGGAGCGAACGACCTACACCGAACTGAGATACCTACAGCGTGAGCTATGAGAAAGCGCCAC
GCTTCCCGAAGGGAGAAAGGCGGACAGGTATCCGGTAAGCGGCAGGGTCGGAACAGGAGAGCGCACGAGG
GAGCTTCCAGGGGGAAACGCCTGGTATCTTTATAGTCCTGTCGGGTTTCGCCACCTCTGACTTGAGCGTC
GATTTTTGTGATGCTCGTCAGGGGGGCGGAGCCTATGGAAAAACGCCAGCAACGCGGCCTTTTTACGGTT
CCTGGCCTTTTGCTGGCCTTTTGCTCACATGTTCTTTCCTGCGTTATCCCCTGATTCTGTGGATAACCGT
ATTACCGCCTTTGAGTGAGCTGATACCGCTCGCCGCAGCCGAACGACCGAGCGCAGCGAGTCAGTGAGCG
AGGAAGCGGAAGAGCGCCCAATACGCAAACCGCCTCTCCCCGCGCGTTGGCCGATTCATTAATGCAGCTG
GCACGACAGGTTTCCCGACTGGAAAGCGGGCAGTGAGCGCAACGCAATTAATGTGAGTTAGCTCACTCAT
TAGGCACCCCAGGCTTTACACTTTATGCTTCCGGCTCGTATGTTGTGTGGAATTGTGAGCGGATAACAAT
TTCACACAGGAAACAGCTATGACCATGATTACGCCAAGCGCGCAATTAACCCTCACTAAAGGGAACAAAA
GCTGGAGCTGCAAGCTTGGCCATTGCATACGTTGTATCCATATCATAATATGTACATTTATATTGGCTCA
TGTCCAACATTACCGCCATGTTGACATTGATTATTGACTAGTTATTAATAGTAATCAATTACGGGGTCAT
TAGTTCATAGCCCATATATGGAGTTCCGCGTTACATAACTTACGGTAAATGGCCCGCCTGGCTGACCGCC
CAACGACCCCCGCCCATTGACGTCAATAATGACGTATGTTCCCATAGTAACGCCAATAGGGACTTTCCAT
TGACGTCAATGGGTGGAGTATTTACGGTAAACTGCCCACTTGGCAGTACATCAAGTGTATCATATGCCAA
GTACGCCCCCTATTGACGTCAATGACGGTAAATGGCCCGCCTGGCATTATGCCCAGTACATGACCTTATG
GGACTTTCCTACTTGGCAGTACATCTACGTATTAGTCATCGCTATTACCATGGTGATGCGGTTTTGGCAG
TACATCAATGGGCGTGGATAGCGGTTTGACTCACGGGGATTTCCAAGTCTCCACCCCATTGACGTCAATG
GGAGTTTGTTTTGGCACCAAAATCAACGGGACTTTCCAAAATGTCGTAACAACTCCGCCCCATTGACGCA
AATGGGCGGTAGGCGTGTACGGTGGGAGGTCTATATAAGCAGAGCTCGTTTAGTGAACCGGGGTCTCTCT
GGTTAGACCAGATCTGAGCCTGGGAGCTCTCTGGCTAACTAGGGAACCCACTGCTTAAGCCTCAATAAAG
CTTGCCTTGAGTGCTTCAAGTAGTGTGTGCCCGTCTGTTGTGTGACTCTGGTAACTAGAGATCCCTCAGA
CCCTTTTAGTCAGTGTGGAAAATCTCTAGCAGTGGCGCCCGAACAGGGACCTGAAAGCGAAAGGGAAACC
AGAGCTCTCTCGACGCAGGACTCGGCTTGCTGAAGCGCGCACGGCAAGAGGCGAGGGGCGGCGACTGGTG
AGTACGCCAAAAATTTTGACTAGCGGAGGCTAGAAGGAGAGAGATGGGTGCGAGAGCGTCAGTATTAAGC
GGGGGAGAATTAGATCGCGATGGGAAAAAATTCGGTTAAGGCCAGGGGGAAAGAAAAAATATAAATTAAA
ACATATAGTATGGGCAAGCAGGGAGCTAGAACGATTCGCAGTTAATCCTGGCCTGTTAGAAACATCAGAA
GGCTGTAGACAAATACTGGGACAGCTACAACCATCCCTTCAGACAGGATCAGAAGAACTTAGATCATTAT
ATAATACAGTAGCAACCCTCTATTGTGTGCATCAAAGGATAGAGATAAAAGACACCAAGGAAGCTTTAGA
CAAGATAGAGGAAGAGCAAAACAAAAGTAAGACCACCGCACAGCAAGCGGCCGCTGATCTTCAGACCTGG
AGGAGGAGATATGAGGGACAATTGGAGAAGTGAATTATATAAATATAAAGTAGTAAAAATTGAACCATTA
GGAGTAGCACCCACCAAGGCAAAGAGAAGAGTGGTGCAGAGAGAAAAAAGAGCAGTGGGAATAGGAGCTT
TGTTCCTTGGGTTCTTGGGAGCAGCAGGAAGCACTATGGGCGCAGCCTCAATGACGCTGACGGTACAGGC
CAGACAATTATTGTCTGGTATAGTGCAGCAGCAGAACAATTTGCTGAGGGCTATTGAGGCGCAACAGCAT
CTGTTGCAACTCACAGTCTGGGGCATCAAGCAGCTCCAGGCAAGAATCCTGGCTGTGGAAAGATACCTAA
AGGATCAACAGCTCCTGGGGATTTGGGGTTGCTCTGGAAAACTCATTTGCACCACTGCTGTGCCTTGGAA
TGCTAGTTGGAGTAATAAATCTCTGGAACAGATTTGGAATCACACGACCTGGATGGAGTGGGACAGAGAA
ATTAACAATTACACAAGCTTAATACACTCCTTAATTGAAGAATCGCAAAACCAGCAAGAAAAGAATGAAC
AAGAATTATTGGAATTAGATAAATGGGCAAGTTTGTGGAATTGGTTTAACATAACAAATTGGCTGTGGTA
TATAAAATTATTCATAATGATAGTAGGAGGCTTGGTAGGTTTAAGAATAGTTTTTGCTGTACTTTCTATA
GTGAATAGAGTTAGGCAGGGATATTCACCATTATCGTTTCAGACCCACCTCCCAACCCCGAGGGGACCCG
ACAGGCCCGAAGGAATAGAAGAAGAAGGTGGAGAGAGAGACAGAGACAGATCCATTCGATTAGTGAACGG
ATCTCGACGGTATCGGTTAACTTTTAAAAGAAAAGGGGGGATTGGGGGGTACAGTGCAGGGGAAAGAATA
GTAGACATAATAGCAACAGACATACAAACTAAAGAATTACAAAAACAAATTACAAAAATTCAAAATTTTA
TCGATCACGAGACTAGCCTCGAGAAGCTTGATATCGAATTCAAAAAAGACGGCGCTAGGATCATCGAGAC
GGTACCGTCTCCGATGATCCTAGCGCCGTCAAACAAGGCTTTTCTCCAAGGGATATTTATAGTCTCAAAA
CACACAATTACTTTACAGTTAGGGTGAGTTTCCTTTTGTGCTGTTTTTTAAAATAATAATTTAGTATTTG
TATCTCTTATAGAAATCCAAGCCTATCATGTAAAATGTAGCTAGTATTAAAAAGAACAGATTATCTGTCT
TTTATCGCACATTAAGCCTCTATAGTTACTAGGAAATATTATATGCAAATTAACCGGGGCAGGGGAGTAG
CCGAGCTTCTCCCACAAGTCTGTGCGAGGGGGCCGGCGCGGGCCTAGAGATGGCGGCGTCGGATGGATCC
ACTAGTTCTAGAGCGGCCATCGAATTCCCACGGGGTTGGGGTTGCGCCTTTTCCAAGGCAGCCCTGGGTT
TGCGCAGGGACGCGGCTGCTCTGGGCGTGGTTCCGGGAAACGCAGCGGCGCCGACCCTGGGTCTCGCACA
TTCTTCACGTCCGTTCGCAGCGTCACCCGGATCTTCGCCGCTACCCTTGTGGGCCCCCCGGCGACGCTTC
CTGCTCCGCCCCTAAGTCGGGAAGGTTCCTTGCGGTTCGCGGCGTGCCGGACGTGACAAACGGAAGCCGC
ACGACTCACTAGTACCCTCGCAGACGGACAGCGCCAGGGAGCAATGGCAGCGCGCCGACCGCGATGGGCT
GTGGCCAATAGCGGCTGCTCAGCGGGGCGCGCCGAGAGCAGCGGCCGGGAAGGGGCGGTGCGGGAGGCGG
GGTGTGGGGCGGTAGTGTGGGCCCTGTTCCTGCCCGCGCGGTGTTCCGCATTCTGCAAGCCTCCGGAGCG
CACGTCGGCAGTCGGCTCCCTCGTTGACCGAATCACCGACCTCTCTCCCCAGGGGGATCCACCGGTCGCC
ACCATGGTGAGCAAGGGCGAGGAGCTGTTCACCGGGGTGGTGCCCATCCTGGTCGAGCTGGACGGCGACG
TAAACGGCCACAAGTTCAGCGTGTCCGGCGAGGGCGAGGGCGATGCCACCTACGGCAAGCTGACCCTGAA
GTTCATCTGCACCACCGGCAAGCTGCCCGTGCCCTGGCCCACCCTCGTGACCACCCTGACCTACGGCGTG
CAGTGCTTCAGCCGCTACCCCGACCACATGAAGCAGCACGACTTCTTCAAGTCCGCCATGCCCGAAGGCT
ACGTCCAGGAGCGCACCATCTTCTTCAAGGACGACGGCAACTACAAGACCCGCGCCGAGGTGAAGTTCGA
GGGCGACACCCTGGTGAACCGCATCGAGCTGAAGGGCATCGACTTCAAGGAGGACGGCAACATCCTGGGG
CACAAGCTGGAGTACAACTACAACAGCCACAACGTCTATATCATGGCCGACAAGCAGAAGAACGGCATCA
AGGTGAACTTCAAGATCCGCCACAACATCGAGGACGGCAGCGTGCAGCTCGCCGACCACTACCAGCAGAA
CACCCCCATCGGCGACGGCCCCGTGCTGCTGCCCGACAACCACTACCTGAGCACCCAGTCCGCCCTGAGC
AAAGACCCCAACGAGAAGCGCGATCACATGGTCCTGCTGGAGTTCGTGACCGCCGCCGGGATCACTCTCG
GCATGGACGAGCTGTACAAGTAAAGCGGCCGCGTCGACAATCAACCTCTGGATTACAAAATTTGTGAAAG
ATTGACTGGTATTCTTAACTATGTTGCTCCTTTTACGCTATGTGGATACGCTGCTTTAATGCCTTTGTAT
CATGCTATTGCTTCCCGTATGGCTTTCATTTTCTCCTCCTTGTATAAATCCTGGTTGCTGTCTCTTTATG
AGGAGTTGTGGCCCGTTGTCAGGCAACGTGGCGTGGTGTGCACTGTGTTTGCTGACGCAACCCCCACTGG
TTGGGGCATTGCCACCACCTGTCAGCTCCTTTCCGGGACTTTCGCTTTCCCCCTCCCTATTGCCACGGCG
GAACTCATCGCCGCCTGCCTTGCCCGCTGCTGGACAGGGGCTCGGCTGTTGGGCACTGACAATTCCGTGG
TGTTGTCGGGGAAGCTGACGTCCTTTCCATGGCTGCTCGCCTGTGTTGCCACCTGGATTCTGCGCGGGAC
GTCCTTCTGCTACGTCCCTTCGGCCCTCAATCCAGCGGACCTTCCTTCCCGCGGCCTGCTGCCGGCTCTG
CGGCCTCTTCCGCGTCTTCGCCTTCGCCCTCAGACGAGTCGGATCTCCCTTTGGGCCGCCTCCCCGCCTG
GAATTCGAGCTCGGTACCTTTAAGACCAATGACTTACAAGGCAGCTGTAGATCTTAGCCACTTTTTAAAA
GAAAAGGGGGGACTGGAAGGGCTAATTCACTCCCAACGAAGACAAGATCTGCTTTTTGCTTGTACTGGGT
CTCTCTGGTTAGACCAGATCTGAGCCTGGGAGCTCTCTGGCTAACTAGGGAACCCACTGCTTAAGCCTCA
ATAAAGCTTGCCTTGAGTGCTTCAAGTAGTGTGTGCCCGTCTGTTGTGTGACTCTGGTAACTAGAGATCC
CTCAGACCCTTTTAGTCAGTGTGGAAAATCTCTAGCAGTAGTAGTTCATGTCATCTTATTATTCAGTATT
TATAACTTGCAAAGAAATGAATATCAGAGAGTGAGAGGAACTTGTTTATTGCAGCTTATAATGGTTACAA
ATAAAGCAATAGCATCACAAATTTCACAAATAAAGCATTTTTTTCACTGCATTCTAGTTGTGGTTTGTCC
AAACTCATCAATGTATCTTATCATGTCTGGCTCTAGCTATCCCGCCCCTAACTCCGCCCAGTTCCGCCCA
TTCTCCGCCCCATGGCTGACTAATTTTTTTTATTTATGCAGAGGCCGAGGCCGCCTCGGCCTCTGAGCTA
TTCCAGAAGTAGTGAGGAGGCTTTTTTGGAGGCCTAGGCTTTTGCGTCGAGACGTACCCAATTCGCCCTA
TAGTGAGTCGTATTACGCGCGCTCACTGGCCGTCGTTTTACAACGTCGTGACTGGGAAAACCCTGGCGTT
ACCCAACTTAATCGCCTTGCAGCACATCCCCCTTTCGCCAGCTGGCGTAATAGCGAAGAGGCCCGCACCG
ATCGCCCTTCCCAACAGTTGCGCAGCCTGAATGGCGAATGGCGCG
[124 nt withheld, positions 7676-7799]
C
[91 nt withheld, positions 7801-7891]
A
[49 nt withheld, positions 7893-7941]
CCTTTGACGTTGGAGTCCACGTTCTTT
[37 nt withheld, positions 7969-8005]
ACCCTATCTCGGTCTATTCTTTTGATTTATAAGGGATTTTGCCGATTTCGGCCTATTGGTTAAAAAATGA
GCTGATTTAACAAAAATTTAACGCGAATTTTAACAAAATATTAACGTTTACAATTTCC
