>Addgene plasmid #46635 | AB.pCCL.sin.cPPT.U6.miR-761-Decoy.hPGK.GFP.WPRE | addgene partial sequence | sequence record 67153 | pBluescript-SK 5'-tctagaactagtggatc-3'
CCGCGCCGGCCCCCTCGCACAGACTTGTGGGAGAAGCTCGGCTACTCCCCTGCCCCGGTTAATTTGCATA
TAATATTTCCTAGTAACTATAGAGGCTTAATGTGCGATAAAAGACAGATAATCTGTTCTTTTTAATACTA
GCTACATTTTACATGATAGGCTTGGATTTCTATAAGAGATACAAATACTAAATTATTATTTTAAAAAACA
GCACAAAAGGAAACTCACCCTAACTGTAAAGTAATTGTGTGTTTTGAGACTATAAATATCCCTTGGAGAA
AAGCCTTGTTTGACGGCGCTAGGATCATCAACTGTGTCAGTTTGTCCCTGCTGCCAAGTATTCTGGTCAC
AGAATACAACTGTGTCAGTTTGTCCCTGCTGCCAAGATGATCCTAGCGCCGTCTTTTTTGAATTCGATAT
CAAGCTTCTCGAGGCTAGTCTCGTGATCGATAAAATTTTGAATTTTTGTAATTTGTTTTTGTAATTCTTT
A
